Addgene plasmid #178919: BASIC_SEVA_26.10
Purpose: BASIC DNA assembly vector
Depositing lab: Paul Freemont. Depositing organization: Imperial College London. Publication: basicsynbio and the BASIC SEVA collection: software and vectors for an established DNA assembly method. Haines MC, Carling B, Marshall J, Shenshin VA, Baldwin GS, Freemont P, Storch M. Synth Biol (Oxf). 2022 Oct 11;7(1):ysac023. doi: 10.1093/synbio/ysac023. eCollection 2022. PubMed 36381610.
Backbone
  Vector backbone: BASIC_SEVA_26.10
  Backbone size w/o insert (bp): 2001
  Vector type: Synthetic Biology
Growth in bacteria
  Bacterial resistance: Kanamycin, 50 μg/mL
  Growth temperature: 37°C
  Growth strain: DH5alpha
  Copy number: Low Copy
Gene/Insert
  Gene/Insert name: mScarlet counter-selection cassette
  Species: Synthetic
  Insert size (bp): 878
  Cloning method: Unknown
  Sequencing primers: 5′ ggcggcggatttgtcctac; 3′ ggtgagaatccaggggtcc
Depositor comments: Cloning method: BASIC DNA assembly . Please visit https://www.biorxiv.org/content/10.1101/2022.01.06.446575v2 for bioRxiv preprint.
How to cite: BASIC_SEVA_26.10 was a gift from Paul Freemont (Addgene plasmid # 178919 ; http://n2t.net/addgene:178919 ; RRID:Addgene_178919)
