[The description below was written by a language model from this plasmid's Addgene catalogue record and pLannotate feature annotations shown in this document.]
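Description:
BASIC_SEVA_26.10 is a small bacterial cloning vector (about 2.9 kb in total, made up of a roughly 2.0 kb backbone and an 878 bp insert). It belongs to a collection of synthetic biology backbones designed as recipients for BASIC DNA assembly. It is maintained in E. coli under kanamycin selection, which is provided by the aphA1 (nptI) aminoglycoside phosphotransferase gene. Replication is from a p15A origin. The catalogue lists the plasmid as low copy, while the feature annotation calls p15A medium copy. This origin is compatible with ColE1-type plasmids, so the vector can coexist with a second such plasmid in the same cell. The short annotated match to the RSF origin is only a fragment and probably reflects sequence similarity rather than a second functional replicon. A lambda t0 terminator lies upstream of the resistance gene. An rrnB T1 terminator, on the opposite strand, lies between the origin and the cargo position. Together these help insulate the backbone functions from transcription through the cloning site.

The insert is an mScarlet counter-selection cassette, in which the strong constitutive synthetic promoter J23119 drives the red fluorescent protein mScarlet. In dropout designs of this kind, the cassette occupies the position where assembled parts are placed. Colonies carrying the unmodified vector are therefore visibly red, and clones in which the cassette has been replaced lose the colour and can be picked out by eye. The feature table does not annotate the BASIC linker or prefix and suffix sequences flanking the cassette, so the exact assembly junctions cannot be described from this record. The plasmid is intended as a destination backbone for building genetic constructs by BASIC assembly at this origin and marker combination.
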