Features (pLannotate 1.2.2; 7 found; start..end, strand, type, name):
     68..162     +  terminator     lambda t0 terminator: transcription terminator from phage lambda
    294..1106    +  CDS            aphA1: KKA1_ECOLX - Also known as nptI. Protein inferred from homology: Swiss-Prot protein existence level 3. Resistance to kanamycin and structurally-related aminoglycosides, including amikacin. From Escherichia coli.
   1229..1774    +  rep_origin     p15A ori: Plasmids containing the medium-copy-number p15A origin of replication can be propagated in E. coli cells that contain a second plasmid with the ColE1 origin.
   1862..1917    +  rep_origin     RSF ori (fragment): Plasmids containing the RSF 1030 origin of replication can be propagated in E. coli cells that contain additional plasmids with compatible origins.
   1952..2038    -  terminator     rrnB T1 terminator: Escherichia coli rrnB; transcription terminator T1 from the E. coli rrnB gene
   2110..2144    +  promoter       J23119 promoter: bacterial promoter (Registry of Standard Biological Parts BBa J23119)
   2172..2867    +  CDS            mScarlet: mScarlet is a basic (constitutively fluorescent) red fluorescent protein published in 2016, derived from synthetic construct. It has moderate acid sensitivity.
>Addgene plasmid #178919 | BASIC_SEVA_26.10 | addgene full sequence | sequence record 386163 | Addgene NGS Result
GGCTCGGGTAAGAACTCGCACTTCGTGGAAACACTATTATCTGGTGGGTCTCTGTCCACTAGTCTTGGAC
TCCTGTTGATAGATCCAGTAATGACCTCAGAACTCCATCTGGATTTGTTCAGAACGCTCGGTTGCCGCCG
GGCGTTTTTTATTGGTGAGAATCCAGGGGTCCCCAATAATTACGATTTAAATTTGTGTCTCAAAATCTCT
GATGTTACATTGCACAAGATAAAAATATATCATCATGAACAATAAAACTGTCTGCTTACATAAACAGTAA
TACAAGGGGTGTTATGAGCCATATTCAGCGTGAAACGAGCTGTAGCCGTCCGCGTCTGAACAGCAACATG
GATGCGGATCTGTATGGCTATAAATGGGCGCGTGATAACGTGGGTCAGAGCGGCGCGACCATTTATCGTC
TGTATGGCAAACCGGATGCGCCGGAACTGTTTCTGAAACATGGCAAAGGCAGCGTGGCGAACGATGTGAC
CGATGAAATGGTGCGTCTGAACTGGCTGACCGAATTTATGCCGCTGCCGACCATTAAACATTTTATTCGC
ACCCCGGATGATGCGTGGCTGCTGACCACCGCGATTCCGGGCAAAACCGCGTTTCAGGTGCTGGAAGAAT
ATCCGGATAGCGGCGAAAACATTGTGGATGCGCTGGCCGTGTTTCTGCGTCGTCTGCATAGCATTCCGGT
GTGCAACTGCCCGTTTAACAGCGATCGTGTGTTTCGTCTGGCCCAGGCGCAGAGCCGTATGAACAACGGC
CTGGTGGATGCGAGCGATTTTGATGATGAACGTAACGGCTGGCCGGTGGAACAGGTGTGGAAAGAAATGC
ATAAACTGCTGCCGTTTAGCCCGGATAGCGTGGTGACCCACGGCGATTTTAGCCTGGATAACCTGATTTT
CGATGAAGGCAAACTGATTGGCTGCATTGATGTGGGCCGTGTGGGCATTGCGGATCGTTATCAGGATCTG
GCCATTCTGTGGAACTGCCTGGGCGAATTTAGCCCGAGCCTGCAAAAACGTCTGTTTCAGAAATATGGCA
TTGATAATCCGGATATGAACAAACTGCAATTTCATCTGATGCTGGATGAATTTTTCTAATAATTAATTGG
ACCGCGGTCGGCTCGGCCCACTTGTGTGTCTCGTACAATTCTGAGGTCCACACAGATAGTGTCCGGCCGG
CCCTAGAAATATTTTATCTGATTAATAAGATGATCTTCTTGAGATCGTTTTGGTCTGCGCGTAATCTCTT
GCTCTGAAAACGAAAAAACCGCCTTGCAGGGCGGTTTTTCGAAGGTTCTCTGAGCTACCAACTCTTTGAA
CCGAGGTAACTGGCTTGGAGGAGCGCAGTCACCAAAACTTGTCCTTTCAGTTTAGCCTTAACCGGCGCAT
GACTTCAAGACTAACTCCTCTAAATCAATTACCAGTGGCTGCTGCCAGTGGTGCTTTTGCATGTCTTTCC
GGGTTGGACTCAAGACGATAGTTACCGGATAAGGCGCAGCGGTCGGACTGAACGGGGGGTTCGTGCATAC
AGTCCAGCTTGGAGCGAACTGCCTACCCGGAACTGAGTGTCAGGCGTGGAATGAGACAAACGCGGCCATA
ACAGCGGAATGACACCGGTAAACCGAAAGGCAGGAACAGGAGAGCGCACGAGGGAGCCGCCAGGGGGAAA
CGCCTGGTATCTTTATAGTCCTGTCGGGTTTCGCCACCACTGATTTGAGCGTCAGATTTCGTGATGCTTG
TCAGGGGGGCGGAGCCTATGGAAAAACGGCTTTGCCGCGGCCCTCTCACTTCCCTGTTAAGTATCTTCCT
GGCATCTTCCAGGAAATCTCCGCCCCGTTCGTAAGCCATTTCCGCTCGCCGCAGTCGAACGACCGAGCGT
AGCGAGTCAGTGAGCGAGGAAGCGGAATATATCCGGCGCGCCCAGCTGTCTAGGGCGGCGGATTTGTCCT
ACTCAGGAGAGCGTTCACCGACAAACAACAGATAAAACGAAAGGCCCAGTCTTTCGACTGAGCCTTTCGT
TTTATTTGATGCCTTTAATTAAGGCTCGGGAGACCTATCGGTAATAACAGTCCAATCTGGTGTAACTTCG
GAATCGTCCTTGACAGCTAGCTCAGTCCTAGGTATAATGCTAGCTACTAGTGAAAGAGGAGAAATACTAG
TATGGTTAGCAAAGGCGAGGCGGTTATCAAGGAGTTTATGCGTTTTAAGGTTCACATGGAGGGTAGCATG
AATGGTCACGAGTTCGAGATCGAGGGTGAAGGCGAGGGTCGTCCGTACGAAGGCACCCAGACCGCGAAGC
TGAAAGTGACCAAGGGTGGCCCGCTGCCGTTCAGCTGGGACATCCTGAGCCCGCAGTTCATGTATGGCAG
CCGTGCGTTTACCAAACACCCGGCGGACATTCCGGATTACTATAAGCAAAGCTTCCCGGAAGGTTTTAAA
TGGGAGCGTGTTATGAACTTCGAAGATGGTGGCGCGGTGACCGTTACCCAGGACACCAGCCTGGAGGATG
GCACCCTGATTTACAAGGTGAAACTGCGTGGCACCAACTTTCCGCCGGATGGTCCGGTTATGCAGAAGAA
AACGATGGGTTGGGAAGCGAGCACCGAGCGTCTGTATCCGGAAGATGGCGTGCTGAAGGGTGATATCAAA
ATGGCGCTGCGTCTGAAGGACGGTGGCCGTTACCTGGCGGATTTTAAGACCACCTATAAAGCGAAGAAAC
CGGTGCAAATGCCGGGTGCGTACAACGTTGACCGTAAACTGGATATTACCAGCCACAACGAGGATTATAC
CGTGGTTGAGCAATATGAGCGTAGCGAGGGTCGCCACAGCACCGGCGGCATGGACGAACTGTATAAGGGA
TCCTAATAA
